Addgene plasmid #47903: pOTTC364 - pAAV CaMKIIa iRFP
Purpose: An AAV vector that expresses iRFP under the CaM Kinase IIa promoter.
Depositing lab: Brandon Harvey. Depositing organization: National Institute on Drug Abuse (NIDA). Publication: Near-infrared fluorescent protein iRFP713 as a reporter protein for optogenetic vectors, a transgenic Cre-reporter rat, and other neuronal studies. Richie CT, Whitaker LR, Whitaker KW, Necarsulmer J, Baldwin HA, Zhang Y, Fortuno L, Hinkle JJ, Koivula P, Henderson MJ, Sun W, Wang K, Smith JC, Pickel J, Ji N, Hope BT, Harvey BK. J Neurosci Methods. 2017 Jun 1;284:1-14. doi: 10.1016/j.jneumeth.2017.03.020. Epub 2017 Apr 2. PubMed 28380331.
Backbone
  Vector backbone: pAAV CaMKII hChR2-EYFP
  Backbone manufacturer: Karl Deisseroth
  Modifications to backbone: The ORF for hChR2-EYFP was replaced with the ORF for iRFP.
  Vector type: Mammalian Expression, AAV
Growth in bacteria
  Bacterial resistance: Ampicillin, 100 μg/mL
  Growth temperature: 30°C
  Growth strain: Stbl3
  Copy number: High Copy
Gene/Insert
  Gene/Insert name: Infrared fluorescent protein (alt name: iRFP)
  Species: Rhodopseudomonas palustris
  Insert size (bp): 951
  GenBank ID: JN247409.1
  Promoter: CaMKIIa
  Cloning method: Ligation Independent Cloning
  Sequencing primers: 5′ CaMKIIa prom F1221 (5'CGTCAGTCAAGCCGGTTCTC); 3′ WPRE_R1 (5'ATGAAAGCCATACGGGAAGC)
Resource information
  A portion of this plasmid was derived from a plasmid made by: the ORF for iRFP was obtained from Addgene (Plasmid 31857). the backbone was obtained from Karl Deisseroth, but is also available from Addgene (Plasmid 26969).
Terms and licenses: Academic/Nonprofit Terms; Industry Terms: Not Available to Industry
How to cite: pOTTC364 - pAAV CaMKIIa iRFP was a gift from Brandon Harvey (Addgene plasmid # 47903 ; http://n2t.net/addgene:47903 ; RRID:Addgene_47903)
