[The description below was written by a language model from this plasmid's Addgene catalogue record and pLannotate feature annotations shown in this document.]
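Description:
pOTTC364 - pAAV CaMKIIa iRFP is a 6.3 kb adeno-associated virus transfer plasmid for mammalian expression. It was built from the pAAV CaMKII hChR2-EYFP optogenetic backbone by replacing the channelrhodopsin-EYFP open reading frame with the coding sequence for the near-infrared fluorescent protein iRFP, using ligation-independent cloning. In bacteria it is maintained as a high-copy plasmid through a ColE1/pUC-type origin and selected with ampicillin via the bla gene and its own promoter. The backbone also carries an M13 phage origin and small annotated remnants of pBR322-derived bom and rop sequences. The record lists a recombination-deficient growth strain, a common choice for plasmids carrying the repeat-prone ITRs.

The expression cassette lies between two AAV2 inverted terminal repeats, which define the segment that is replicated and packaged into recombinant AAV particles when helper functions are supplied in trans. Within this region, a roughly 1.3 kb mouse CaMKIIα promoter drives the 951 bp iRFP open reading frame. This protein, now called iRFP713, is a phytochrome-based reporter engineered from a Rhodopseudomonas palustris protein. Downstream are a short multiple cloning site fragment, a WPRE that enhances transcript stability and expression, and the human growth hormone polyadenylation signal.

No tag, recombinase site or second gene is annotated, so the construct acts as a simple constitutive reporter whose expression pattern is set by the promoter. The CaMKIIα promoter is generally used to bias expression toward excitatory forebrain neurons. The associated work evaluates iRFP713 as a reporter for optogenetic vectors and other neuronal studies, consistent with use as a near-infrared labelling or control vector.
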