Features (pLannotate 1.2.2; 14 found; start..end, strand, type, name):
      1..141     -  repeat_region  AAV2 ITR: inverted terminal repeat of adeno-associated virus serotype 2 inverted
    160..1448    +  promoter       CaMKII promoter: promoter for the mouse calcium/calmodulin-dependent kinase II α subunit
   1472..2422    +  CDS            iRFP713: phytochrome-based near-infrared fluorescent protein, originally termed iRFP (Filonov et al., 2011) name was changed to iRFP713 (Shcherbakova and Verkhusha, 2013)
   2429..2453    +  misc_feature   MCS (fragment): pBluescript multiple cloning site
   2453..3041    +  misc_feature   WPRE: woodchuck hepatitis virus posttranscriptional regulatory element
   3073..3549    +  polyA_signal   hGH poly(A) signal: human growth hormone polyadenylation signal
   3589..3729    +  repeat_region  AAV2 ITR: inverted terminal repeat of adeno-associated virus serotype 2 inverted
   3734..3785    -  misc_feature   bom (fragment): basis of mobility region from pBR322
   3804..4184    +  rep_origin     M13 ori (sequence partly withheld): M13 bacteriophage origin of replication; arrow indicates direction of (+) strand synthesis
   4260..4309    -  misc_feature   bom (fragment): basis of mobility region from pBR322
   4411..4446    -  CDS            rop (fragment): Rop protein, which maintains plasmids at low copy number; rop
   4541..4645    +  promoter       AmpR promoter: bla
   4646..5506    +  CDS            AmpR: β-lactamase; bla; confers resistance to ampicillin, carbenicillin, and related antibiotics
   5677..6265    +  rep_origin     ori: high-copy-number ColE1/pMB1/pBR322/pUC origin of replication
>Addgene plasmid #47903 | pOTTC364 - pAAV CaMKIIa iRFP | depositor full sequence | sequence record 68463 | pOTTC364 - pAAV CaMKIIa iRFP sequence 6326 bps
CCTGCAGGCAGCTGCGCGCTCGCTCGCTCACTGAGGCCGCCCGGGCAAAGCCCGGGCGTCGGGCGACCTT
TGGTCGCCCGGCCTCAGTGAGCGAGCGAGCGCGCAGAGAGGGAGTGGCCAACTCCATCACTAGGGGTTCC
TGCGGCCGCACGCGTTTAACATTATGGCCTTAGGTCACTTCATCTCCATGGGGTTCTTCTTCTGATTTTC
TAGAAAATGAGATGGGGGTGCAGAGAGCTTCCTCAGTGACCTGCCCAGGGTCACATCAGAAATGTCAGAG
CTAGAACTTGAACTCAGATTACTAATCTTAAATTCCATGCCTTGGGGGCATGCAAGTACGATATACAGAA
GGAGTGAACTCATTAGGGCAGATGACCAATGAGTTTAGGAAAGAAGAGTCCAGGGCAGGGTACATCTACA
CCACCCGCCCAGCCCTGGGTGAGTCCAGCCACGTTCACCTCATTATAGTTGCCTCTCTCCAGTCCTACCT
TGACGGGAAGCACAAGCAGAAACTGGGACAGGAGCCCCAGGAGACCAAATCTTCATGGTCCCTCTGGGAG
GATGGGTGGGGAGAGCTGTGGCAGAGGCCTCAGGAGGGGCCCTGCTGCTCAGTGGTGACAGATAGGGGTG
AGAAAGCAGACAGAGTCATTCCGTCAGCATTCTGGGTCTGTTTGGTACTTCTTCTCACGCTAAGGTGGCG
GTGTGATATGCACAATGGCTAAAAAGCAGGGAGAGCTGGAAAGAAACAAGGACAGAGACAGAGGCCAAGT
CAACCAGACCAATTCCCAGAGGAAGCAAAGAAACCATTACAGAGACTACAAGGGGGAAGGGAAGGAGAGA
TGAATTAGCTTCCCCTGTAAACCTTAGAACCCAGCTGTTGCCAGGGCAACGGGGCAATACCTGTCTCTTC
AGAGGAGATGAAGTTGCCAGGGTAACTACATCCTGTCTTTCTCAAGGACCATCCCAGAATGTGGCACCCA
CTAGCCGTTACCATAGCAACTGCCTCTTTGCCCCACTTAATCCCATCCCGTCTGTTAAAAGGGCCCTATA
GTTGGAGGTGGGGGAGGTAGGAAGAGCGATGATCACTTGTGGACTAAGTTTGTTCGCATCCCCTTCTCCA
ACCCCCTCAGTACATCACCCTGGGGGAACAGGGTCCACTTGCTCCTGGGCCCACACAGTCCTGCAGTATT
GTGTATATAAGGCCAGGGCAAAGAGGAGCAGGTTTTAAAGTGAAAGGCAGGCAGGTGTTGGGGAGGCAGT
TACCGGGGCAACGGGAACAGGGCGTTTCGGAGGTGGTTGCCATGGGGACCTGGATGCTGACGAAGGCTCG
CGAGGCTGTGAGCAGCCACAGTGCCCTGCTCAGAAGCCCCAAGCTCGTCAGTCAAGCCGGTTCTCCGTTT
GCACTCAGGAGCACGGGCAGGCGAGTGGCCCCTAGTTCTGGGGGCAGCTCTAGAGCGGTACCGGATCCAC
CATGGCTGAAGGATCCGTCGCCAGGCAGCCTGACCTCTTGACCTGCGACGATGAGCCGATCCATATCCCC
GGTGCCATCCAACCGCATGGACTGCTGCTCGCCCTCGCCGCCGACATGACGATCGTTGCCGGCAGCGACA
ACCTTCCCGAACTCACCGGACTGGCGATCGGCGCCCTGATCGGCCGCTCTGCGGCCGATGTCTTCGACTC
GGAGACGCACAACCGTCTGACGATCGCCTTGGCCGAGCCCGGGGCGGCCGTCGGAGCACCGATCACTGTC
GGCTTCACGATGCGAAAGGACGCAGGCTTCATCGGCTCCTGGCATCGCCATGATCAGCTCATCTTCCTCG
AGCTCGAGCCTCCCCAGCGGGACGTCGCCGAGCCGCAGGCGTTCTTCCGCCGCACCAACAGCGCCATCCG
CCGCCTGCAGGCCGCCGAAACCTTGGAAAGCGCCTGCGCCGCCGCGGCGCAAGAGGTGCGGAAGATTACC
GGCTTCGATCGGGTGATGATCTATCGCTTCGCCTCCGACTTCAGCGGCGAAGTGATCGCAGAGGATCGGT
GCGCCGAGGTCGAGTCAAAACTAGGCCTGCACTATCCTGCCTCAACCGTGCCGGCGCAGGCCCGTCGGCT
CTATACCATCAACCCGGTACGGATCATTCCCGATATCAATTATCGGCCGGTGCCGGTCACCCCAGACCTC
AATCCGGTCACCGGGCGGCCGATTGATCTTAGCTTCGCCATCCTGCGCAGCGTCTCGCCCGTCCATCTGG
AATTCATGCGCAACATAGGCATGCACGGCACGATGTCGATCTCGATTTTGCGCGGCGAGCGACTGTGGGG
ATTGATCGTTTGCCATCACCGAACGCCGTACTACGTCGATCTCGATGGCCGCCAAGCCTGCGAGCTAGTC
GCCCAGGTTCTGGCCTGGCAGATCGGCGTGATGGAAGAGTGAGTCGACGAATTCGATATCAAGCTTATCG
ATAATCAACCTCTGGATTACAAAATTTGTGAAAGATTGACTGGTATTCTTAACTATGTTGCTCCTTTTAC
GCTATGTGGATACGCTGCTTTAATGCCTTTGTATCATGCTATTGCTTCCCGTATGGCTTTCATTTTCTCC
TCCTTGTATAAATCCTGGTTGCTGTCTCTTTATGAGGAGTTGTGGCCCGTTGTCAGGCAACGTGGCGTGG
TGTGCACTGTGTTTGCTGACGCAACCCCCACTGGTTGGGGCATTGCCACCACCTGTCAGCTCCTTTCCGG
GACTTTCGCTTTCCCCCTCCCTATTGCCACGGCGGAACTCATCGCCGCCTGCCTTGCCCGCTGCTGGACA
GGGGCTCGGCTGTTGGGCACTGACAATTCCGTGGTGTTGTCGGGGAAATCATCGTCCTTTCCTTGGCTGC
TCGCCTGTGTTGCCACCTGGATTCTGCGCGGGACGTCCTTCTGCTACGTCCCTTCGGCCCTCAATCCAGC
GGACCTTCCTTCCCGCGGCCTGCTGCCGGCTCTGCGGCCTCTTCCGCGTCTTCGCCTTCGCCCTCAGACG
AGTCGGATCTCCCTTTGGGCCGCCTCCCCGCATCGATACCGAGCGCTGCTCGAGAGATCTACGGGTGGCA
TCCCTGTGACCCCTCCCCAGTGCCTCTCCTGGCCCTGGAAGTTGCCACTCCAGTGCCCACCAGCCTTGTC
CTAATAAAATTAAGTTGCATCATTTTGTCTGACTAGGTGTCCTTCTATAATATTATGGGGTGGAGGGGGG
TGGTATGGAGCAAGGGGCAAGTTGGGAAGACAACCTGTAGGGCCTGCGGGGTCTATTGGGAACCAAGCTG
GAGTGCAGTGGCACAATCTTGGCTCACTGCAATCTCCGCCTCCTGGGTTCAAGCGATTCTCCTGCCTCAG
CCTCCCGAGTTGTTGGGATTCCAGGCATGCATGACCAGGCTCAGCTAATTTTTGTTTTTTTGGTAGAGAC
GGGGTTTCACCATATTGGCCAGGCTGGTCTCCAACTCCTAATCTCAGGTGATCTACCCACCTTGGCCTCC
CAAATTGCTGGGATTACAGGCGTGAACCACTGCTCCCTTCCCTGTCCTTCTGATTTTGTAGGTAACCACG
TGCGGACCGAGCGGCCGCAGGAACCCCTAGTGATGGAGTTGGCCACTCCCTCTCTGCGCGCTCGCTCGCT
CACTGAGGCCGGGCGACCAAAGGTCGCCCGACGCCCGGGCTTTGCCCGGGCGGCCTCAGTGAGCGAGCGA
GCGCGCAGCTGCCTGCAGGGGCGCCTGATGCGGTATTTTCTCCTTACGCATCTGTGCGGTATTTCACACC
GCATA
[142 nt withheld, positions 3786-3927]
C
[141 nt withheld, positions 3929-4069]
CCTTTGACGTTGGAGTCCACGTTCTTT
[37 nt withheld, positions 4097-4133]
ACCCTATCTCGGGCTATTCTTTTGATTTATAAGGGATTTTGCCGATTTCGGCCTATTGGTTAAAAAATGA
GCTGATTTAACAAAAATTTAACGCGAATTTTAACAAAATATTAACGTTTACAATTTTATGGTGCACTCTC
AGTACAATCTGCTCTGATGCCGCATAGTTAAGCCAGCCCCGACACCCGCCAACACCCGCTGACGCGCCCT
GACGGGCTTGTCTGCTCCCGGCATCCGCTTACAGACAAGCTGTGACCGTCTCCGGGAGCTGCATGTGTCA
GAGGTTTTCACCGTCATCACCGAAACGCGCGAGACGAAAGGGCCTCGTGATACGCCTATTTTTATAGGTT
AATGTCATGATAATAATGGTTTCTTAGACGTCAGGTGGCACTTTTCGGGGAAATGTGCGCGGAACCCCTA
TTTGTTTATTTTTCTAAATACATTCAAATATGTATCCGCTCATGAGACAATAACCCTGATAAATGCTTCA
ATAATATTGAAAAAGGAAGAGTATGAGTATTCAACATTTCCGTGTCGCCCTTATTCCCTTTTTTGCGGCA
TTTTGCCTTCCTGTTTTTGCTCACCCAGAAACGCTGGTGAAAGTAAAAGATGCTGAAGATCAGTTGGGTG
CACGAGTGGGTTACATCGAACTGGATCTCAACAGCGGTAAGATCCTTGAGAGTTTTCGCCCCGAAGAACG
TTTTCCAATGATGAGCACTTTTAAAGTTCTGCTATGTGGCGCGGTATTATCCCGTATTGACGCCGGGCAA
GAGCAACTCGGTCGCCGCATACACTATTCTCAGAATGACTTGGTTGAGTACTCACCAGTCACAGAAAAGC
ATCTTACGGATGGCATGACAGTAAGAGAATTATGCAGTGCTGCCATAACCATGAGTGATAACACTGCGGC
CAACTTACTTCTGACAACGATCGGAGGACCGAAGGAGCTAACCGCTTTTTTGCACAACATGGGGGATCAT
GTAACTCGCCTTGATCGTTGGGAACCGGAGCTGAATGAAGCCATACCAAACGACGAGCGTGACACCACGA
TGCCTGTAGCAATGGCAACAACGTTGCGCAAACTATTAACTGGCGAACTACTTACTCTAGCTTCCCGGCA
ACAATTAATAGACTGGATGGAGGCGGATAAAGTTGCAGGACCACTTCTGCGCTCGGCCCTTCCGGCTGGC
TGGTTTATTGCTGATAAATCTGGAGCCGGTGAGCGTGGGTCTCGCGGTATCATTGCAGCACTGGGGCCAG
ATGGTAAGCCCTCCCGTATCGTAGTTATCTACACGACGGGGAGTCAGGCAACTATGGATGAACGAAATAG
ACAGATCGCTGAGATAGGTGCCTCACTGATTAAGCATTGGTAACTGTCAGACCAAGTTTACTCATATATA
CTTTAGATTGATTTAAAACTTCATTTTTAATTTAAAAGGATCTAGGTGAAGATCCTTTTTGATAATCTCA
TGACCAAAATCCCTTAACGTGAGTTTTCGTTCCACTGAGCGTCAGACCCCGTAGAAAAGATCAAAGGATC
TTCTTGAGATCCTTTTTTTCTGCGCGTAATCTGCTGCTTGCAAACAAAAAAACCACCGCTACCAGCGGTG
GTTTGTTTGCCGGATCAAGAGCTACCAACTCTTTTTCCGAAGGTAACTGGCTTCAGCAGAGCGCAGATAC
CAAATACTGTCCTTCTAGTGTAGCCGTAGTTAGGCCACCACTTCAAGAACTCTGTAGCACCGCCTACATA
CCTCGCTCTGCTAATCCTGTTACCAGTGGCTGCTGCCAGTGGCGATAAGTCGTGTCTTACCGGGTTGGAC
TCAAGACGATAGTTACCGGATAAGGCGCAGCGGTCGGGCTGAACGGGGGGTTCGTGCACACAGCCCAGCT
TGGAGCGAACGACCTACACCGAACTGAGATACCTACAGCGTGAGCTATGAGAAAGCGCCACGCTTCCCGA
AGGGAGAAAGGCGGACAGGTATCCGGTAAGCGGCAGGGTCGGAACAGGAGAGCGCACGAGGGAGCTTCCA
GGGGGAAACGCCTGGTATCTTTATAGTCCTGTCGGGTTTCGCCACCTCTGACTTGAGCGTCGATTTTTGT
GATGCTCGTCAGGGGGGCGGAGCCTATGGAAAAACGCCAGCAACGCGGCCTTTTTACGGTTCCTGGCCTT
TTGCTGGCCTTTTGCTCACATGT
