>Addgene plasmid #47903 | pOTTC364 - pAAV CaMKIIa iRFP | addgene partial sequence | sequence record 70575 | CaMKIIa_prom_F1221 5'-CGTCAGTCAAGCCGGTTCTC-3'
GGGCAGGCGAGTGGCCCCTAGTTCTGGGGGCAGCTCTAGAGCGGTACCGGATCCACCATGGCTGAAGGAT
CCGTCGCCAGGCAGCCTGACCTCTTGACCTGCGACGATGAGCCGATCCATATCCCCGGTGCCATCCAACC
GCATGGACTGCTGCTCGCCCTCGCCGCCGACATGACGATCGTTGCCGGCAGCGACAACCTTCCCGAACTC
ACCGGACTGGCGATCGGCGCCCTGATCGGCCGCTCTGCGGCCGATGTCTTCGACTCGGAGACGCACAACC
GTCTGACGATCGCCTTGGCCGAGCCCGGGGCGGCCGTCGGAGCACCGATCACTGTCGGCTTCACGATGCG
AAAGGACGCAGGCTTCATCGGCTCCTGGCATCGCCATGATCAGCTCATCTTCCTCGAGCTCGAGCCTCCC
CAGCGGGACGTCGCCGAGCCGCAGGCGTTCTTCCGCCGCACCAACAGCGCCATCCGCCGCCTGCAGGCCG
CCGAAACCTTGGAAAGCGCCTGCGCCGCCGCGGCGCAAGAGGTGCGGAAGATTACCGGCTTCGATCGGGT
GATGATCTATCGCTTCGCCTCCGACTTCAGCGGCGAAGTGATCGCAGAGGATCGGTGCGCCGAGGTCGAG
TCAAAACTAGGCCTGCACTATCCTGCCTCAACCGTGCCGGCGCAGGCCCGTCGGCTCTATACCATCAACC
CGGTACGGATCATTCCCGATATCAATTATCGGCCGGTGCCGGTCACCCCAGACCTCAATCCGGTCACCGG
GCGGCCGATTGATCTTAGCTTCGCCATCCTGCGCAGCGTCTCGCCCGTCCATCTGGAATTCATGCGCAAC
ATAGGCATGCACGGCACGATGTCGATCTCGATTTTGCGCGGCGAGCGACTGTGGGGATTGATCGTTTGCC
ATCACCGAACGCCGTACTACGTCGATCTCGATGGCCGCCAAGCCTGCGAGCTAGTCGCCCAGGTTCTGGC
CTGGCAGATCGGCGTGATGGAAGAGTGAGTCGACGAATTCGAT
