>Addgene plasmid #47903 | pOTTC364 - pAAV CaMKIIa iRFP | addgene partial sequence | sequence record 70728 | WPRE-R 5'-CATAGCGTAAAAGGAGCAACA-3'
CAGTCAATCTTTCACAAATTTTGTAATCCAGAGGTTGATTATCGATAAGCTTGATATCGAATTCGTCGAC
TCACTCTTCCATCACGCCGATCTGCCAGGCCAGAACCTGGGCGACTAGCTCGCAGGCTTGGCGGCCATCG
AGATCGACGTAGTACGGCGTTCGGTGATGGCAAACGATCAATCCCCACAGTCGCTCGCCGCGCAAAATCG
AGATCGACATCGTGCCGTGCATGCCTATGTTGCGCATGAATTCCAGATGGACGGGCGAGACGCTGCGCAG
GATGGCGAAGCTAAGATCAATCGGCCGCCCGGTGACCGGATTGAGGTCTGGGGTGACCGGCACCGGCCGA
TAATTGATATCGGGAATGATCCGTACCGGGTTGATGGTATAGAGCCGACGGGCCTGCGCCGGCACGGTTG
AGGCAGGATAGTGCAGGCCTAGTTTTGACTCGACCTCGGCGCACCGATCCTCTGCGATCACTTCGCCGCT
GAAGTCGGAGGCGAAGCGATAGATCATCACCCGATCGAAGCCGGTAATCTTCCGCACCTCTTGCGCCGCG
GCGGCGCAGGCGCTTTCCAAGGTTTCGGCGGCCTGCAGGCGGCGGATGGCGCTGTTGGTGCGGCGGAAGA
ACGCCTGCGGCTCGGCGACGTCCCGCTGGGGAGGCTCGAGCTCGAGGAAGATGAGCTGATCATGGCGATG
CCAGGAGCCGATGAAGCCTGCGTCCTTTCGCATCGTGAAGCCGACAGTGATCGGTGCTCCGACGGCCGCC
CCGGGCTCGGCCAAGGCGATCGTCAGACGGTTGTGCGTCTCCGAGTCGAAGACATCGGCCGCAGAGCGGC
CGATCAGGGCGCCGATCGCCAGTCCGGTGAGTTCGGGAAGGTTGTCGCTGCCGGCAACGATCGTCATGTC
GGCGGCGAGGGCGAGCAGCAGTCCATGCGGTTGGATGGCACCGGGGATATGGATCGGCTCATCGTCGCAG
GTCAAGAGGTCAGGCTGCCTGGCGACGGATCCTTCAGCCATGGTGGATCCGGTACCGCTCTAGAGCTGCC
CC
