>Addgene plasmid #47903 | pOTTC364 - pAAV CaMKIIa iRFP | addgene partial sequence | sequence record 70729 | iRFP-R 5'-gatatggatcggctcatcgt-3'
GGCTGCCTGGCGACGGATCCTTCAGCCATGGTGGATCCGGTACCGCTCTAGAGCTGCCCCCAGAACTAGG
GGCCACTCGCCTGCCCGTGCTCCTGAGTGCAAACGGAGAACCGGCTTGACTGACGAGCTTGGGGCTTCTG
AGCAGGGCACTGTGGCTGCTCACAGCCTCGCGAGCCTTCGTCAGCATCCAGGTCCCCATGGCAACCACCT
CCGAAACGCCCTGTTCCCGTTGCCCCGGTAACTGCCTCCCCAACACCTGCCTGCCTTTCACTTTAAAACC
TGCTCCTCTTTGCCCTGGCCTTATATACACAATACTGCAGGACTGTGTGGGCCCAGGAGCAAGTGGACCC
TGTTCCCCCAGGGTGATGTACTGAGGGGGTTGGAGAAGGGGATGCGAACAAACTTAGTCCACAAGTGATC
ATCGCTCTTCCTACCTCCCCCACCTCCAACTATAGGGCCCTTTTAACAGACGGGATGGGATTAAGTGGGG
CAAAGAGGCAGTTGCTATGGTAACGGCTAGTGGGTGCCACATTCTGGGATGGTCCTTGAGAAAGACAGGA
TGTAGTTACCCTGGCAACTTCATCTCCTCTGAAGAGACAGGTATTGCCCCGTTGCCCTGGCAACAGCTGG
GTTCTAAGGTTTACAGGGGAAGCTAATTCATCTCTCCTTCCCTTCCCCCTTGTAGTCTCTGTAATGGTTT
CTTTGCTTCCTCTGGGAATTGGTCTGGTTGACTTGGCCTCTGTCTCTGTCCTTGTTTCTTTCCAGCTCTC
CCTGCTTTTTAGCCATTGTGCATATCACACCGCCACCTTAGCGTGAGAAGAAGTACCAAACAGACCCAGA
ATGCTGACGGAATGACTCTGTCTGCTTTCTCACCCCTATCTGTCACCACTGAGCAGCAGGGCCCCTCCTG
AGGCCTCTGCCACAGCTCTCCCCACCCATCCTCCCAGAGGGACCATGAAGATTTGGTCTCCTGGGGCTCC
TGTCCCAGTTTCTGCTTGTGCTTCCCGTCAAGGTAGGACTGGA
